>Addgene plasmid #82741 | pDONR223_SERPINB5_p.A165T | addgene full sequence | sequence record 161739 | Addgene NGS result
CTTTCCTGCGTTATCCCCTGATTCTGTGGATAACCGTATTACCGCCTTTGAGTGAGCTGATACCGCTCGC
CGCAGCCGAACGACCGAGCGCAGCGAGTCAGTGAGCGAGGAAGCGGAAGAGCGCCCAATACGCAAACCGC
CTCTCCCCGCGCGTTGGCCGATTCATTAATGCAGCTGGCACGACAGGTTTCCCGACTGGAAAGCGGGCAG
TGAGCGCAACGCAATTAATACGCGTACCGCTAGCCAGGAAGAGTTTGTAGAAACGCAAAAAGGCCATCCG
TCAGGATGGCCTTCTGCTTAGTTTGATGCCTGGCAGTTTATGGCGGGCGTCCTGCCCGCCACCCTCCGGG
CCGTTGCTTCACAACGTTCAAATCCGCTCCCGGCGGATTTGTCCTACTCAGGAGAGCGTTCACCGACAAA
CAACAGATAAAACGAAAGGCCCAGTCTTCCGACTGAGCCTTTCGTTTTATTTGATGCCTGGCAGTTCCCT
ACTCTCGCGTTAACGCTAGCATGGATGTTTTCCCAGTCACGACGTTGTAAAACGACGGCCAGTCTTAAGC
TCGGGCCCCAAATAATGATTTTATTTTGACTGATAGTGACCTGTTCGTTGCAACAAATTGATGAGCAATG
CTTTTTTATAATGCCAACTTTGTACAAAAAAGTTGGCACCATGGATGCCCTGCAACTAGCAAATTCGGCT
TTTGCCGTTGATCTGTTCAAACAACTATGTGAAAAGGAGCCACTGGGCAATGTCCTCTTCTCTCCAATCT
GTCTCTCCACCTCTCTGTCACTTGCTCAAGTGGGTGCTAAAGGTGACACTGCAAATGAAATTGGACAGGT
TCTTCATTTTGAAAATGTCAAAGATGTACCCTTTGGATTTCAAACAGTAACATCGGATGTAAACAAACTT
AGTTCCTTTTACTCACTGAAACTAATCAAGCGGCTCTACGTAGACAAATCTCTGAATCTTTCTACAGAGT
TCATCAGCTCTACGAAGAGACCCTATGCAAAGGAATTGGAAACTGTTGACTTCAAAGATAAATTGGAAGA
AACGAAAGGTCAGATCAACAACTCAATTAAGGATCTCACAGATGGCCACTTTGAGAACATTTTAGCTGAC
AACAGTGTGAACGACCAGACCAAAATCCTTGTGGTTAATGCTACCTACTTTGTTGGCAAGTGGATGAAGA
AATTTCCTGAATCAGAAACAAAAGAATGTCCTTTCAGAGTCAACAAGGTATGTGGGGCAGCATGTAGCAG
TAAAAGGAGCCCAATTATAGATGTGAAAAATGACAGGGACAGAGTGGGGCATAAATCCATTCCAATGAGG
AACCTGAGGGCACGGCCGGCAAAGTGCCTTTCCTGATTGCCAACTTTCTTGTACAAAGTTGGCATTATAA
GAAAGCATTGCTTATCAATTTGTTGCAACGAACAGGTCACTATCAGTCAAAATAAAATCATTATTTGCCA
TCCAGCTGATATCCCCTATAGTGAGTCGTATTACATGGTCATAGCTGTTTCCTGGCAGCTCTGGCCCGTG
TCTCAAAATCTCTGATGTTACATTGCACAAGATAAAAATATATCATCATGCCTCCTCTAGACCAGCCAGG
ACAGAAATGCCTCGACTTCGCTGCTACCCAAGGTTGCCGGGTGACGCACACCGTGGAAACGGATGAAGGC
ACGAACCCAGTGGACATAAGCCTGTTCGGTTCGTAAGCTGTAATGCAAGTAGCGTATGCGCTCACGCAAC
TGGTCCAGAACCTTGACCGAACGCAGCGGTGGTAACGGCGCAGTGGCGGTTTTCATGGCTTGTTATGACT
GTTTTTTTGGGGTACAGTCTATGCCTCGGGCATCCAAGCAGCAAGCGCGTTACGCCGTGGGTCGATGTTT
GATGTTATGGAGCAGCAACGATGTTACGCAGCAGGGCAGTCGCCCTAAAACAAAGTTAAACATTATGAGG
GAAGCGGTGATCGCCGAAGTATCGACTCAACTATCAGAGGTAGTTGGCGTCATCGAGCGCCATCTCGAAC
CGACGTTGCTGGCCGTACATTTGTACGGCTCCGCAGTGGATGGCGGCCTGAAGCCACACAGTGATATTGA
TTTGCTGGTTACGGTGACCGTAAGGCTTGATGAAACAACGCGGCGAGCTTTGATCAACGACCTTTTGGAA
ACTTCGGCTTCCCCTGGAGAGAGCGAGATTCTCCGCGCTGTAGAAGTCACCATTGTTGTGCACGACGACA
TCATTCCGTGGCGTTATCCAGCTAAGCGCGAACTGCAATTTGGAGAATGGCAGCGCAATGACATTCTTGC
AGGTATCTTCGAGCCAGCCACGATCGACATTGATCTGGCTATCTTGCTGACAAAAGCAAGAGAACATAGC
GTTGCCTTGGTAGGTCCAGCGGCGGAGGAACTCTTTGATCCGGTTCCTGAACAGGATCTATTTGAGGCGC
TAAATGAAACCTTAACGCTATGGAACTCGCCGCCCGACTGGGCTGGCGATGAGCGAAATGTAGTGCTTAC
GTTGTCCCGCATTTGGTACAGCGCAGTAACCGGCAAAATCGCGCCGAAGGATGTCGCTGCCGACTGGGCA
ATGGAGCGCCTGCCGGCCCAGTATCAGCCCGTCATACTTGAAGCTAGACAGGCTTATCTTGGACAAGAAG
AAGATCGCTTGGCCTCGCGCGCAGATCAGTTGGAAGAATTTGTCCACTACGTGAAAGGCGAGATCACCAA
GGTAGTCGGCAAATAACCCTCGAGCCACCCATGACCAAAATCCCTTAACGTGAGTTACGCGTCGTTCCAC
TGAGCGTCAGACCCCGTAGAAAAGATCAAAGGATCTTCTTGAGATCCTTTTTTTCTGCGCGTAATCTGCT
GCTTGCAAACAAAAAAACCACCGCTACCAGCGGTGGTTTGTTTGCCGGATCAAGAGCTACCAACTCTTTT
TCCGAAGGTAACTGGCTTCAGCAGAGCGCAGATACCAAATACTGTTCTTCTAGTGTAGCCGTAGTTAGGC
CACCACTTCAAGAACTCTGTAGCACCGCCTACATACCTCGCTCTGCTAATCCTGTTACCAGTGGCTGCTG
CCAGTGGCGATAAGTCGTGTCTTACCGGGTTGGACTCAAGACGATAGTTACCGGATAAGGCGCAGCGGTC
GGGCTGAACGGGGGGTTCGTGCACACAGCCCAGCTTGGAGCGAACGACCTACACCGAACTGAGATACCTA
CAGCGTGAGCTATGAGAAAGCGCCACGCTTCCCGAAGGGAGAAAGGCGGACAGGTATCCGGTAAGCGGCA
GGGTCGGAACAGGAGAGCGCACGAGGGAGCTTCCAGGGGGAAACGCCTGGTATCTTTATAGTCCTGTCGG
GTTTCGCCACCTCTGACTTGAGCGTCGATTTTTGTGATGCTCGTCAGGGGGGCGGAGCCTATGGAAAAAC
GCCAGCAACGCGGCCTTTTTACGGTTCCTGGCCTTTTGCTGGCCTTTTGCTCACATGTT
Features (pLannotate 1.2.2; 12 found; start..end, strand, type, name):
    121..213     +  CDS            lacI (fragment): lac repressor; lacI; The lac repressor binds to the lac operator to inhibit transcription in E. coli. This inhibition can be relieved by adding lactose or isopropyl-β-D-thiogalactopyranoside (IPTG).
    268..295     -  terminator     rrnB T2 terminator: transcription terminator T2 from the E. coli rrnB gene
    427..470     +  terminator     rrnB T1 terminator: Escherichia coli rrnB; transcription terminator T1 from the E. coli rrnB gene
    517..553     -  CDS            lacZα (fragment): LacZα fragment of β-galactosidase; lacZ fragment
    570..665     +  protein_bind   attL3: mutant version of attL; recombination site for the Gateway® LR reaction LR Clonase™
    671..1237    +  CDS            SERPINB5 (fragment): SPB5_HUMAN - Also known as PI5. Experimental evidence at protein level: Swiss-Prot protein existence level 1. Tumor suppressor. It blocks the growth, invasion, and metastatic properties of mammary tumors. As it does not undergo the S (stressed) to R (relaxed) conformational transition characteristic of active serpins, it exhibits no serine protease inhibitory activity. From Homo sapiens (Human).
   1371..1466    -  protein_bind   attL3: mutant version of attL; recombination site for the Gateway® LR reaction LR Clonase™
   1485..1503    -  promoter       T7 promoter: promoter for bacteriophage T7 RNA polymerase
   1693..1716    +  promoter       Pc promoter (fragment): intI1 (promoter lies within the coding sequence); class 1 integron promoter
   1892..1948    +  CDS            GmR (fragment): gentamycin acetyltransferase; aacC1; confers resistance to gentamycin
   1955..2746    +  CDS            SmR: aminoglycoside adenylyltransferase (Murphy, 1985); aadA; confers resistance to spectinomycin and streptomycin
   2839..3427    +  rep_origin     ori: high-copy-number ColE1/pMB1/pBR322/pUC origin of replication
