[The description below was written by a language model from this plasmid's Addgene catalogue record and pLannotate feature annotations shown in this document.]
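Description:
pDONR223_SERPINB5_p.A165T is a Gateway entry clone built on the Invitrogen pDONR223 backbone. It carries a mutant allele of human SERPINB5 (also called maspin or PI5) and belongs to the Target Accelerator Plasmid Collection, which was assembled for high-throughput phenotyping of somatic mutations found in lung cancer. The plasmid is about 3.5 kb and is propagated in E. coli from a high-copy ColE1/pUC-type origin. Selection is with spectinomycin, conferred by the aadA (SmR) aminoglycoside adenylyltransferase gene. That gene lies downstream of a class 1 integron Pc promoter fragment and a remnant of a gentamicin resistance gene. The rrnB T1 and T2 terminators sit upstream of the cloning region and insulate the insert from read-through transcription.

The insert is flanked by two attL recombination sites, both labelled attL3 by the automated annotation. These sites allow transfer into any attR-containing destination vector by an LR Clonase reaction. The entry vector has no promoter driving the gene, so expression depends on the destination vector chosen; a T7 promoter lies outside one att site. The clone is "closed", meaning a stop codon immediately follows the insert, so C-terminal fusion tags from a destination vector would not be translated.

Besides the intended A165T substitution, the record lists several further changes from residue 176 onward, including substitutions, indels and replacement of residues 206–375 with two residues. Consistent with this, the feature table recognises only a partial SERPINB5 coding segment of roughly 570 nt. The encoded product is therefore probably a truncated and altered protein rather than a clean single-residue variant of full-length maspin, and users should take this into account.
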