Addgene plasmid #82741: pDONR223_SERPINB5_p.A165T
Purpose: Gateway Donor vector containing SERPINB5, part of the Target Accelerator Plasmid Collection.
Depositing lab: Jesse Boehm & Matthew Meyerson & David Root. Depositing organization: Broad Institute. Publication: High-throughput Phenotyping of Lung Cancer Somatic Mutations. Berger AH, Brooks AN, Wu X, Shrestha Y, Chouinard C, Piccioni F, Bagul M, Kamburov A, Imielinski M, Hogstrom L, Zhu C, Yang X, Pantel S, Sakai R, Watson J, Kaplan N, Campbell JD, Singh S, Root DE, Narayan R, Natoli T, Lahr DL, Tirosh I, Tamayo P, Getz G, Wong B, Doench J, Subramanian A, Golub TR, Meyerson M, Boehm JS. Cancer Cell. 2016 Aug 8;30(2):214-28. doi: 10.1016/j.ccell.2016.06.022. Epub 2016 Jul 28. PubMed 27478040.
Backbone
  Vector backbone: pDONR223
  Backbone manufacturer: Invitrogen
  Vector type: Gateway Entry vector
Growth in bacteria
  Bacterial resistance: Spectinomycin, 50 μg/mL
  Growth temperature: 37°C
  Growth strain: DH5alpha
  Copy number: High Copy
Gene/Insert
  Gene/Insert name: SERPINB5 (alt name: NM_002639)
  Species: H. sapiens (human)
  Mutation: p. A165T; p.176S>P; p.190_192delTDTins25; p.194_196delPVQinsSIP; p.198M>R; p.200_201delMEinsLR; p.203_204delTFinsRPAK; p.206_375delinsLS
  Entrez Gene: SERPINB5 (a.k.a. PI5, maspin)
  Promoter: None
  Cloning method: Gateway Cloning
  Sequencing primers: 5′ M13pUC-fwd; 3′ M13-Rev
Terms and licenses: Academic/Nonprofit Terms; Industry Terms: Not Available to Industry
Depositor comments: CLOSED (stop codon immediately follows insert)
How to cite: pDONR223_SERPINB5_p.A165T was a gift from Jesse Boehm & Matthew Meyerson & David Root (Addgene plasmid # 82741 ; http://n2t.net/addgene:82741 ; RRID:Addgene_82741)
