>Addgene plasmid #82741 | pDONR223_SERPINB5_p.A165T | depositor partial sequence | sequence record 157467 | Insert sequence
ATGGATGCCCTGCAACTAGCAAATTCGGCTTTTGCCGTTGATCTGTTCAAACAACTATGTGAAAAGGAGC
CACTGGGCAATGTCCTCTTCTCTCCAATCTGTCTCTCCACCTCTCTGTCACTTGCTCAAGTGGGTGCTAA
AGGTGACACTGCAAATGAAATTGGACAGGTTCTTCATTTTGAAAATGTCAAAGATGTACCCTTTGGATTT
CAAACAGTAACATCGGATGTAAACAAACTTAGTTCCTTTTACTCACTGAAACTAATCAAGCGGCTCTACG
TAGACAAATCTCTGAATCTTTCTACAGAGTTCATCAGCTCTACGAAGAGACCCTATGCAAAGGAATTGGA
AACTGTTGACTTCAAAGATAAATTGGAAGAAACGAAAGGTCAGATCAACAACTCAATTAAGGATCTCACA
GATGGCCACTTTGAGAACATTTTAGCTGACAACAGTGTGAACGACCAGACCAAAATCCTTGTGGTTAATG
CTACCTACTTTGTTGGCAAGTGGATGAAGAAATTTCCTGAATCAGAAACAAAAGAATGTCCTTTCAGAGT
CAACAAGGTATGTGGGGCAGCATGTAGCAGTAAAAGGAGCCCAATTATAGATGTGAAAAATGATAGGGAC
AGAGTGGGGCATAAATCCATTCCAATGAGGAACCTGAGGGCACGGCCGGCAAAGTGCCTTTCCTGA
